Addgene plasmid #12459: pBK-CMV-mUBP43
Depositing lab: Dong-Er Zhang. Depositing organization: Scripps California (The Scripps Research Institute). Publication: A novel ubiquitin-specific protease, UBP43, cloned from leukemia fusion protein AML1-ETO-expressing mice, functions in hematopoietic cell differentiation. Liu LQ, Ilaria R, Kingsley PD, Iwama A, van Etten RA, Palis J, Zhang DE. Mol Cell Biol. 1999 Apr . 19(4):3029-38. PubMed 10082570.
Backbone
  Vector backbone: pBK-CMV
  Backbone manufacturer: Stratagene
  Backbone size w/o insert (bp): 4500
  Vector type: Mammalian Expression
  Selectable markers: Neomycin (select with G418)
Growth in bacteria
  Bacterial resistance: Kanamycin, 50 μg/mL
  Growth temperature: 37°C
  Growth strain: DH5alpha
  Copy number: High Copy
Gene/Insert
  Gene/Insert name: UBP43
  Species: M. musculus (mouse)
  Entrez Gene: Usp18 (a.k.a. 1110058H21Rik, AW047653, UBP4, UBP43, Ubp15)
  Cloning method: Restriction Enzyme; 5′ cloning site EcoRI (not destroyed); 3′ cloning site KpnI (not destroyed)
  Sequencing primers: 5′ T7; 3′ T3
Terms and licenses: Academic/Nonprofit Terms; Industry Terms: Not Available to Industry
How to cite: pBK-CMV-mUBP43 was a gift from Dong-Er Zhang (Addgene plasmid # 12459 ; http://n2t.net/addgene:12459 ; RRID:Addgene_12459)
