[The description below was written by a language model from this plasmid's Addgene catalogue record.]
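Description:
pBK-CMV-mUBP43 is a mammalian expression plasmid built on the commercial pBK-CMV phagemid backbone (about 4.5 kb without insert). It carries the mouse cDNA for UBP43, the ubiquitin-specific protease now designated Usp18. The insert was placed by restriction cloning between EcoRI at the 5′ end and KpnI at the 3′ end, and both sites remain intact, so the cDNA can be excised or transferred to other vectors. The record gives no insert size and lists no epitope tags or fusion partners. No feature table is provided, so the exact layout of regulatory elements cannot be confirmed from the record. As the backbone name indicates, expression in mammalian cells is expected to come from a CMV immediate-early promoter. The T7 and T3 sequencing primers listed imply phage promoter sites flanking the cloning region.

In bacteria the plasmid is maintained at high copy number under kanamycin selection. In mammalian cells, the neomycin resistance marker allows G418 selection of stably transfected populations. Vectors of this type usually rely on a single neo/kan resistance gene for both purposes, though the record does not spell this out.

The associated publication describes the cloning of UBP43 from mice expressing the leukemia fusion protein AML1-ETO and its role in hematopoietic cell differentiation. This suggests the construct is meant for transient or stable overexpression of mouse UBP43/Usp18 in cultured cells, to study its protease activity and its effects on blood cell differentiation.
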