>Addgene plasmid #12459 | pBK-CMV-mUBP43 | addgene partial sequence | sequence record 19864 | T3 5'-GCAATTAACCCTCACTAAAGG-3'
NNNNNNNNCTCGCGCGCCTGCNGGTCGACACTAGTGGATCCAAAGAATTCGGCACGAGGCAGTGCCAGGG
CGGCTGTGCCTAGGGGACAGCAGACACTCCTGAGCTGAGAGGCTGGGAGGCAGCAAGACTGCTCTGCTCC
GCGGTGCCGCGTCCTCTTCTGTAGCCCTTTGCAGATGCTGCTCGGTCTTCGCTCTTTGGCTTGACTCCGT
GCTTGAGAGGGTCATTTGTCTCCGGCTTGTGTAGACTCTGCCTGGAAGTGAAGTTGTGGACTCCCGACCT
CCAGTCCCGCCAGTCCCAACCTCGGAGTTTGAGTGTGATCACTAATGGGCAAGGGGTTTGGGCTCCTGAG
GAAACCCTGCCAGTCAGTTGTGGCTGAGCCGCAGCAGTACTCAGCGCTGGAGGAAGAGAGGACCATGAAG
AGGAAGAGAGTGCTGTCTAGAGACCTCTGCAGTGCCTGGGACAGCCCTCATGGTCTGGTTGGTTTACACA
ACATCGGACAGACGTGTTGCCTTAACTCCTTGCTTCAAGTGTTCATGATGAACATGGACTTCAGAATGAT
ATTGAAGAGGATAACAGTGCCTCGGAGTGCAGAAGAGAGGAAGAGAAGTGTCCCCTTCCAGCTGCTTTTG
CTGCTGGAGAAGATGCANGACAGTCGACAGAAAGCCTTGCTGCCCACGGAGCTCGTTCAGTGCCTGCAGA
AATACAACGTGCCGTTGTTTGTCCAGCACGATGCTGCTCAACTCTACCTTACAATCTGGAACCTGACTNA
NNNCCAGATCACGGACACAGACTNNNNNANANNNNNNNNNGGGNNNNNNN
